Addgene plasmid #184899: pMRX-IP-HaloTag7-LC3
Purpose: Stable expression of HaloTag7-LC3 in mammalian cells to measure autophagic flux
Depositing lab: Noboru Mizushima. Depositing organization: The University of Tokyo. Publication: A pulse-chasable reporter processing assay for mammalian autophagic flux with HaloTag. Yim WW, Yamamoto H, Mizushima N. Elife. 2022 Aug 8;11. pii: 78923. doi: 10.7554/eLife.78923. PubMed 35938926.
Backbone
  Vector backbone: pMRX-IP
  Vector type: Mammalian Expression
  Selectable markers: Puromycin
Growth in bacteria
  Bacterial resistance: Ampicillin, 100 μg/mL
  Growth temperature: 37°C
  Growth strain: DH5alpha
  Copy number: Unknown
Gene/Insert
  Gene/Insert name: LC3B
  Species: R. norvegicus (rat)
  Insert size (bp): 357
  Tag / fusion protein: HaloTag7 (N terminal on insert)
Terms and licenses: Academic/Nonprofit Terms; Industry Terms: Not Available to Industry
How to cite: pMRX-IP-HaloTag7-LC3 was a gift from Noboru Mizushima (Addgene plasmid # 184899 ; http://n2t.net/addgene:184899 ; RRID:Addgene_184899)
