[The description below was written by a language model from this plasmid's Addgene catalogue record and pLannotate feature annotations shown in this document.]
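Description:
pMRX-IP-HaloTag7-LC3 is a Moloney murine leukemia virus (MMLV)-based retroviral vector for stable expression of a HaloTag7-LC3 fusion in mammalian cells. The catalogue lists it simply as a mammalian expression plasmid on the pMRX-IP backbone. The feature table shows the retroviral architecture: a CMV enhancer fused to a partial LTR at the 5' end, which drives transcription of the viral genome in packaging cells, followed by the MMLV Ψ packaging signal, a truncated gag lacking its start codon, and a pol fragment that supplies the splice acceptor. An MMLV LTR closes the proviral unit. In bacteria the plasmid replicates from a high-copy ColE1/pUC-type origin and is selected with ampicillin through the bla gene and its promoter. A short lacI fragment in the backbone appears to be a cloning remnant.

The payload is a bicistronic cassette. HaloTag7, a modified bacterial dehalogenase that binds chloroalkane ligands covalently, is fused to the N terminus of rat LC3B (Map1lc3b), an Atg8-family protein found on autophagosomes. An EMCV IRES downstream allows puromycin N-acetyltransferase to be translated from the same transcript, so puromycin selection enriches for transduced cells that express the reporter. The catalogue gives an insert size of 357 bp, whereas the annotated LC3 feature is somewhat longer; the record does not explain the difference.

The stated purpose is measurement of autophagic flux, and the associated publication describes a pulse-chasable reporter processing assay with HaloTag. The two feature tables describe the same 7,747 nt sequence with offset start coordinates and a slightly different parsing of the 3' LTR.
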