Features (pLannotate 1.2.2; 14 found; start..end, strand, type, name):
      1..380     +  enhancer       CMV enhancer: human cytomegalovirus immediate early enhancer
    381..676     +  LTR            3' LTR (ΔU3) (fragment): self-inactivating 3' long terminal repeat (LTR) from Moloney murine leukemia virus
    739..1096    +  misc_feature   MMLV Ψ: packaging signal of Moloney murine leukemia virus (MMLV)
   1161..1577    +  CDS            gag (truncated): truncated Moloney murine leukemia virus (MMLV) gag gene lacking the start codon
   1587..1961    +  misc_feature   pol region: Moloney murine leukemia virus (MMLV) pol region containing the splice acceptor site
   1997..2880    +  CDS            HaloTag® (fragment): modified bacterial dehalogenase that forms covalent bonds with chloroalkane derivatives
   2912..3334    +  CDS            LC3 (sequence withheld): rat LC3 protein; Map1lc3b; Atg8 family member found on autophagosomes
   3662..4237    +  misc_feature   IRES2: internal ribosome entry site (IRES) of the encephalomyocarditis virus (EMCV)
   4244..4843    +  CDS            PuroR: puromycin N-acetyltransferase; pac from Streptomyces alboniger; confers resistance to puromycin
   4951..5542    +  LTR            LTR: long terminal repeat from Moloney murine leukemia virus
   5608..5660    -  CDS            lacI (fragment): lac repressor; lacI; The lac repressor binds to the lac operator to inhibit transcription in E. coli. This inhibition can be relieved by adding lactose or isopropyl-β-D-thiogalactopyranoside (IPTG).
   5843..6431    -  rep_origin     ori: high-copy-number ColE1/pMB1/pBR322/pUC origin of replication
   6595..7455    -  CDS            AmpR: β-lactamase; bla; confers resistance to ampicillin, carbenicillin, and related antibiotics
   7456..7560    -  promoter       AmpR promoter: bla
>Addgene plasmid #184899 | pMRX-IP-HaloTag7-LC3 | addgene full sequence | sequence record 474143 | Addgene NGS Result
GACATTGATTATTGACTAGTTATTAATAGTAATCAATTACGGGGTCATTAGTTCATAGCCCATATATGGA
GTTCCGCGTTACATAACTTACGGTAAATGGCCCGCCTGGCTGACCGCCCAACGACCCCCGCCCATTGACG
TCAATAATGACGTATGTTCCCATAGTAACGCCAATAGGGACTTTCCATTGACGTCAATGGGTGGAGTATT
TACGGTAAACTGCCCACTTGGCAGTACATCAAGTGTATCATATGCCAAGTACGCCCCCTATTGACGTCAA
TGACGGTAAATGGCCCGCCTGGCATTATGCCCAGTACATGACCTTATGGGACTTTCCTACTTGGCAGTAC
ATCTACGTATTAGTCATCGCTATTACCATGCTAGAGAACCATCAGATGTTTCCAGGGTGCCCCAAGGACC
TGAAATGACCCTGTGCCTTATTTGAACTAACCAATCAGTTCGCTTCTCGCTTCTGTTCGCGCGCTTCTGC
TCCCCGAGCTCAATAAAAGAGCCCACAACCCCTCACTCGGCGCGCCAGTCCTCCGATTGACTGAGTCGCC
CGGGTACCCGTGTATCCAATAAACCCTCTTGCAGTTGCATCCGACTTGTGGTCTCGCTGTTCCTTGGGAG
GGTCTCCTCTGAGTGATTGACTACCCGTCAGCGGGGGTCTTTCATTTGGGGGCTCGTCCGGGATCGGGAG
ACCCCTGCCCAGGGACCACCGACCCACCACCGGGAGGTAAGCTGGCCAGCAACTTATCTGTGTCTGTCCG
ATTGTCTAGTGTCTATGACTGATTTTATGCGCCTGCGTCGGTACTAGTTAGCTAACTAGCTCTGTATCTG
GCGGACCCGTGGTGGAACTGACGAGTTCGGAACACCCGGCCGCAACCCTGGGAGACGTCCCAGGGACTTC
GGGGGCCGTTTTTGTGGCCCGACCTGAGTCCAAAAATCCCGATCGTTTTGGACTCTTTGGTGCACCCCCC
TTAGAGGAGGGATATGTGGTTCTGGTAGGAGACGAGAACCTAAAACAGTTCCCGCCTCCGTCTGAATTTT
TGCTTTCGGTTTGGGACCGAAGCCGCGCCGCGCGTCTTGTCTGCTGCAGCATCGTTCTGTGTTGTCTCTG
TCTGACTGTGTTTCTGTATTTGTCTGAAAATATGGGCCCGGGCCAGACTGTTACCACTCCCTTAAGTTTG
ACCTTAGGTCACTGGAAAGATGTCGAGCGGATCGCTCACAACCAGTCGGTAGATGTCAAGAAGAGACGTT
GGGTTACCTTCTGCTCTGCAGAATGGCCAACCTTTAACGTCGGATGGCCGCGAGACGGCACCTTTAACCG
AGACCTCATCACCCAGGTTAAGATCAAGGTCTTTTCACCTGGCCCGCATGGACACCCAGACCAGGTCCCC
TACATCGTGACCTGGGAAGCCTTGGCTTTTGACCCCCCTCCCTGGGTCAAGCCCTTTGTACACCCTAAGC
CTCCGCCTCCTCTTCCTCCATCCGCCCCGTCTCTCCCCCTTGAACCTCCTCGTTCGACCCCGCCTCGATC
CTCCCTTTATCCAGCCCTCACTCCTTCTCTAGGCGCCCCCATATGGCCATATGAGATCTTATATGGGGCA
CCCCCGCCCCTTGTAAACTTCCCTGACCCTGACATGACAAGAGTTACTAACAGCCCCTCTCTCCAAGCTC
ACTTACAGGCTCTCTACTTAGTCCAGCACGAAGTCTGGAGACCTCTGGCGGCAGCCTACCAAGAACAACT
GGACCGACCGGTGGTACCTCACCCTTACCGAGTCGGCGACACAGTGTGGGTCCGCCGACACCAGACTAAG
AACCTAGAACCTCGCTGGAAAGGACCTTACACAGTCCTGCTGACCACCCCCACCGCCCTCAAAGTAGACG
GCATCGCAGCTTGGATACACGCCGCCCACGTGAAGGCTGCCGACCCCGGGGGTGGACCATCCTCTAGACT
GCCGGATCTGCCATCGATATAAAGCTTGCCACCATGGAAATCGGTACTGGCTTTCCATTCGACCCCCATT
ATGTGGAAGTCCTGGGCGAGCGCATGCACTACGTCGATGTTGGTCCGCGCGATGGCACCCCTGTGCTGTT
CCTGCACGGTAACCCGACCTCCTCCTACGTGTGGCGCAACATCATCCCGCATGTTGCACCGACCCATCGC
TGCATTGCTCCAGACCTGATCGGTATGGGCAAATCCGACAAACCAGACCTGGGTTATTTCTTCGACGACC
ACGTCCGCTTCATGGATGCCTTCATCGAAGCCCTGGGTCTGGAAGAGGTCGTCCTGGTCATTCACGACTG
GGGCTCCGCTCTGGGTTTCCACTGGGCCAAGCGCAATCCAGAGCGCGTCAAAGGTATTGCATTTATGGAG
TTCATCCGCCCTATCCCGACCTGGGACGAATGGCCAGAATTTGCCCGCGAGACCTTCCAGGCCTTCCGCA
CCACCGACGTCGGCCGCAAGCTGATCATCGATCAGAACGTTTTTATCGAGGGTACGCTGCCGATGGGTGT
CGTCCGCCCGCTGACTGAAGTCGAGATGGACCATTACCGCGAGCCGTTCCTGAATCCTGTTGACCGCGAG
CCACTGTGGCGCTTCCCAAACGAGCTGCCAATCGCCGGTGAGCCAGCGAACATCGTCGCGCTGGTCGAAG
AATACATGGACTGGCTGCACCAGTCCCCTGTCCCGAAGCTGCTGTTCTGGGGCACCCCAGGCGTTCTGAT
CCCACCGGCCGAAGCCGCTCGCCTGGCCAAAAGCCTGCCTAACTGCAAGGCTGTGGACATCGGCCCAGGT
CTGAATCTGCTGCAAGAAGACAACCCGGACCTGATCGGCAGCGAGATCGCGCGCTGGCTGTCTACTCTGG
AGATTTCCGGTGGTTCAGGCTCGGGATCCGGGAATTCGGGT
[423 nt withheld, positions 2912-3334]
TGACAGACATACAGCCACTTCCAACTAAAGCAAGCCTCTGCTCCCTGCTACCTGCATGGAGCCCACTGTG
ACACTCAGACCATCCCCGGTCACTCACTCACTCGTGTCTGAGAATCTCAGTGAGAGCTGCCTCTGTCACG
GACGGAAGCCAACACAGCCACCTCTCGACCTGGCTCCCCACAGCACCCACCCTCCCTGCATGCAGCTGTC
CCTGCTAACCCCCAATGTTATGTTACACTGTGTAAGTCCCCACTGCTGCCGTGTGTGGGTTGTGTACGTC
GTCATGTCCCTGGGGTCTCGAGTAAAGCGGCCGCTACGTAAATTCCGCCCCCCCCCCTAACGTTACTGGC
CGAAGCCGCTTGGAATAAGGCCGGTGTGCGTTTGTCTATATGTTATTTTCCACCATATTGCCGTCTTTTG
GCAATGTGAGGGCCCGGAAACCTGGCCCTGTCTTCTTGACGAGCATTCCTAGGGGTCTTTCCCCTCTCGC
CAAAGGAATGCAAGGTCTGTTGAATGTCGTGAAGGAAGCAGTTCCTCTGGAAGTTTCTTGAAGACAAACA
ACGTCTGTAGCGACCCTTTGCAGGCAGCGGAACCCCCCACCTGGCGACAGGTGCCTCTGCGGCCAAAAGC
CACGTGTATAAGATACACCTGCAAAGGCGGCACAACCCCAGTGCCACGTTGTGAGTTGGATAGTTGTGGA
AAGAGTCAAATGGCTCTCCTCAAGCGTATTCAACAAGGGGCTGAAGGATGCCCAGAAGGTACCCCATTGT
ATGGGATCTGATCTGGGGCCTCGGTGCACATGCTTTACATGTGTTTAGTCGAGGTTAAAAAAACGTCTAG
GCCCCCCGAACCACGGGGACGTGGTTTTCCTTTGAAAAACACGATGATAATATGGCCACAACCGTCGACA
TGACCGAGTACAAGCCCACGGTGCGCCTCGCCACCCGCGACGACGTCCCCCGGGCCGTACGCACCCTCGC
CGCCGCGTTCGCCGACTACCCCGCCACGCGCCACACCGTCGACCCGGACCGCCACATCGAGCGGGTCACC
GAGCTGCAAGAACTCTTCCTCACGCGCGTCGGGCTCGACATCGGCAAGGTGTGGGTCGCGGACGACGGCG
CCGCGGTGGCGGTCTGGACCACGCCGGAGAGCGTCGAAGCGGGGGCGGTGTTCGCCGAGATCGGCCCGCG
CATGGCCGAGTTGAGCGGTTCCCGGCTGGCCGCGCAGCAACAGATGGAAGGCCTCCTGGCGCCGCACCGG
CCCAAGGAGCCCGCGTGGTTCCTGGCCACCGTCGGCGTCTCGCCCGACCACCAGGGCAAGGGTCTGGGCA
GCGCCGTCGTGCTCCCCGGAGTGGAGGCGGCCGAGCGCGCCGGGGTGCCCGCCTTCCTGGAGACCTCCGC
GCCCCGCAACCTCCCCTTCTACGAGCGGCTCGGCTTCACCGTCACCGCCGACGTCGAGGTGCCCGAAGGA
CCGCGCACCTGGTGCATGACCCGCAAGCCCGGTGCCTGAGTCGACCGCCCGCCCCACGACCCGCAGCGCC
CGACCGAAAGGAGCGCACGACCCCATGGCTCGACGATAAAATAAAAGATTTTATTTAGTCTCCAGAAAAA
GGGGGGAATGAAAGACCCCACCTGTAGGTTTGGCAAGCTAGCTTAAGTAACGCCATTTTGCAAGGCATGG
AAAAATACATAACTGAGAATAGAGAAGTTCAGATCAAGGTCAGGAACAGATGGAACAGCTGAATATGGGC
CAAACAGGATATCTGTGGTAAGCAGTTCCTGCCCCGGCTCAGGGCCAAGAACAGATGGAACAGCTGAATA
TGGGCCAAACAGGATATCTGTGGTAAGCAGTTCCTGCCCCGGCTCAGGGCCAAGAACAGATGGTCCCCAG
ATGCGGTCCAGCCCTCAGCAGTTTCTAGAGAACCATCAGATGTTTCCAGGGTGCCCCAAGGACCTGAAAT
GACCCTGTGCCTTATTTGAACTAACCAATCAGTTCGCTTCTCGCTTCTGTTCGCGCGCTTCTGCTCCCCG
AGCTCAATAAAAGAGCCCACAACCCCTCACTCGGCGCGCCAGTCCTCCGATTGACTGAGTCGCCCGGGTA
CCCGTGTATCCAATAAACCCTCTTGCAGTTGCATCCGACTTGTGGTCTCGCTGTTCCTTGGGAGGGTCTC
CTCTGAGTGATTGACTACCCGTCAGCGGGGGTCTTTCACATGCAGCATGTATCAAAATTAATTTGGTTTT
TTTTCTTAAGTATTTACATTAAATGGCCATAGTTGCATTAATGAATCGGCCAACGCGCGGGGAGAGGCGG
TTTGCGTATTGGGCGCTCTTCCGCTTCCTCGCTCACTGACTCGCTGCGCTCGGTCGTTCGGCTGCGGCGA
GCGGTATCAGCTCACTCAAAGGCGGTAATACGGTTATCCACAGAATCAGGGGATAACGCAGGAAAGAACA
TGTGAGCAAAAGGCCAGCAAAAGGCCAGGAACCGTAAAAAGGCCGCGTTGCTGGCGTTTTTCCATAGGCT
CCGCCCCCCTGACGAGCATCACAAAAATCGACGCTCAAGTCAGAGGTGGCGAAACCCGACAGGACTATAA
AGATACCAGGCGTTTCCCCCTGGAAGCTCCCTCGTGCGCTCTCCTGTTCCGACCCTGCCGCTTACCGGAT
ACCTGTCCGCCTTTCTCCCTTCGGGAAGCGTGGCGCTTTCTCATAGCTCACGCTGTAGGTATCTCAGTTC
GGTGTAGGTCGTTCGCTCCAAGCTGGGCTGTGTGCACGAACCCCCCGTTCAGCCCGACCGCTGCGCCTTA
TCCGGTAACTATCGTCTTGAGTCCAACCCGGTAAGACACGACTTATCGCCACTGGCAGCAGCCACTGGTA
ACAGGATTAGCAGAGCGAGGTATGTAGGCGGTGCTACAGAGTTCTTGAAGTGGTGGCCTAACTACGGCTA
CACTAGAAGAACAGTATTTGGTATCTGCGCTCTGCTGAAGCCAGTTACCTTCGGAAAAAGAGTTGGTAGC
TCTTGATCCGGCAAACAAACCACCGCTGGTAGCGGTGGTTTTTTTGTTTGCAAGCAGCAGATTACGCGCA
GAAAAAAAGGATCTCAAGAAGATCCTTTGATCTTTTCTACGGGGTCTGACGCTCAGTGGAACGAAAACTC
ACGTTAAGGGATTTTGGTCATGAGATTATCAAAAAGGATCTTCACCTAGATCCTTTTGCGGCCGGCCGCA
AATCAATCTAAAGTATATATGAGTAAACTTGGTCTGACAGTTACCAATGCTTAATCAGTGAGGCACCTAT
CTCAGCGATCTGTCTATTTCGTTCATCCATAGTTGCCTGACTCCCCGTCGTGTAGATAACTACGATACGG
GAGGGCTTACCATCTGGCCCCAGTGCTGCAATGATACCGCGAGACCCACGCTCACCGGCTCCAGATTTAT
CAGCAATAAACCAGCCAGCCGGAAGGGCCGAGCGCAGAAGTGGTCCTGCAACTTTATCCGCCTCCATCCA
GTCTATTAATTGTTGCCGGGAAGCTAGAGTAAGTAGTTCGCCAGTTAATAGTTTGCGCAACGTTGTTGCC
ATTGCTACAGGCATCGTGGTGTCACGCTCGTCGTTTGGTATGGCTTCATTCAGCTCCGGTTCCCAACGAT
CAAGGCGAGTTACATGATCCCCCATGTTGTGCAAAAAAGCGGTTAGCTCCTTCGGTCCTCCGATCGTTGT
CAGAAGTAAGTTGGCCGCAGTGTTATCACTCATGGTTATGGCAGCACTGCATAATTCTCTTACTGTCATG
CCATCCGTAAGATGCTTTTCTGTGACTGGTGAGTACTCAACCAAGTCATTCTGAGAATAGTGTATGCGGC
GACCGAGTTGCTCTTGCCCGGCGTCAACACGGGATAATACCGCGCCACATAGCAGAACTTTAAAAGTGCT
CATCATTGGAAAACGTTCTTCGGGGCGAAAACTCTCAAGGATCTTACCGCTGTTGAGATCCAGTTCGATG
TAACCCACTCGTGCACCCAACTGATCTTCAGCATCTTTTACTTTCACCAGCGTTTCTGGGTGAGCAAAAA
CAGGAAGGCAAAATGCCGCAAAAAAGGGAATAAGGGCGACACGGAAATGTTGAATACTCATACTCTTCCT
TTTTCAATATTATTGAAGCATTTATCAGGGTTATTGTCTCATGAGCGGATACATATTTGAATGTATTTAG
AAAAATAAACAAATAGGGGTTCCGCGCACATTTCCCCGAAAAGTGCCACCTGACGTCTAAGAAACCATTA
TTATCATGACATTAACCTATAAAAATAGGCGTATCACGAGGCCCTTTCGTCTTCACTATAGGAGCTTGGC
CCATTGCATACGTTGTATCCATATCATAATATGTACATTTATATTGGCTCATGTCCAACATTACCGCCAT
GTT
