Features (pLannotate 1.2.2; 15 found; start..end, strand, type, name):
     28..407     +  enhancer       CMV enhancer: human cytomegalovirus immediate early enhancer
    408..703     +  LTR            3' LTR (ΔU3) (fragment): self-inactivating 3' long terminal repeat (LTR) from Moloney murine leukemia virus
    766..1123    +  misc_feature   MMLV Ψ: packaging signal of Moloney murine leukemia virus (MMLV)
   1188..1604    +  CDS            gag (truncated): truncated Moloney murine leukemia virus (MMLV) gag gene lacking the start codon
   1614..1988    +  misc_feature   pol region: Moloney murine leukemia virus (MMLV) pol region containing the splice acceptor site
   2024..2907    +  CDS            HaloTag® (fragment): modified bacterial dehalogenase that forms covalent bonds with chloroalkane derivatives
   2939..3361    +  CDS            LC3 (sequence withheld): rat LC3 protein; Map1lc3b; Atg8 family member found on autophagosomes
   3689..4264    +  misc_feature   IRES2: internal ribosome entry site (IRES) of the encephalomyocarditis virus (EMCV)
   4271..4870    +  CDS            PuroR: puromycin N-acetyltransferase; pac from Streptomyces alboniger; confers resistance to puromycin
   4978..5099    +  LTR            3' LTR (ΔU3) (fragment): self-inactivating 3' long terminal repeat (LTR) from Moloney murine leukemia virus
   5100..5569    +  LTR            LTR: long terminal repeat from Moloney murine leukemia virus
   5635..5687    -  CDS            lacI (fragment): lac repressor; lacI; The lac repressor binds to the lac operator to inhibit transcription in E. coli. This inhibition can be relieved by adding lactose or isopropyl-β-D-thiogalactopyranoside (IPTG).
   5870..6458    -  rep_origin     ori: high-copy-number ColE1/pMB1/pBR322/pUC origin of replication
   6622..7482    -  CDS            AmpR: β-lactamase; bla; confers resistance to ampicillin, carbenicillin, and related antibiotics
   7483..7587    -  promoter       AmpR promoter: bla
>Addgene plasmid #184899 | pMRX-IP-HaloTag7-LC3 Sequencing Result | analyzer sequence | sequence record 364099
GCTCATGTCCAACATTACCGCCATGTTGACATTGATTATTGACTAGTTATTAATAGTAATCAATTACGGG
GTCATTAGTTCATAGCCCATATATGGAGTTCCGCGTTACATAACTTACGGTAAATGGCCCGCCTGGCTGA
CCGCCCAACGACCCCCGCCCATTGACGTCAATAATGACGTATGTTCCCATAGTAACGCCAATAGGGACTT
TCCATTGACGTCAATGGGTGGAGTATTTACGGTAAACTGCCCACTTGGCAGTACATCAAGTGTATCATAT
GCCAAGTACGCCCCCTATTGACGTCAATGACGGTAAATGGCCCGCCTGGCATTATGCCCAGTACATGACC
TTATGGGACTTTCCTACTTGGCAGTACATCTACGTATTAGTCATCGCTATTACCATGCTAGAGAACCATC
AGATGTTTCCAGGGTGCCCCAAGGACCTGAAATGACCCTGTGCCTTATTTGAACTAACCAATCAGTTCGC
TTCTCGCTTCTGTTCGCGCGCTTCTGCTCCCCGAGCTCAATAAAAGAGCCCACAACCCCTCACTCGGCGC
GCCAGTCCTCCGATTGACTGAGTCGCCCGGGTACCCGTGTATCCAATAAACCCTCTTGCAGTTGCATCCG
ACTTGTGGTCTCGCTGTTCCTTGGGAGGGTCTCCTCTGAGTGATTGACTACCCGTCAGCGGGGGTCTTTC
ATTTGGGGGCTCGTCCGGGATCGGGAGACCCCTGCCCAGGGACCACCGACCCACCACCGGGAGGTAAGCT
GGCCAGCAACTTATCTGTGTCTGTCCGATTGTCTAGTGTCTATGACTGATTTTATGCGCCTGCGTCGGTA
CTAGTTAGCTAACTAGCTCTGTATCTGGCGGACCCGTGGTGGAACTGACGAGTTCGGAACACCCGGCCGC
AACCCTGGGAGACGTCCCAGGGACTTCGGGGGCCGTTTTTGTGGCCCGACCTGAGTCCAAAAATCCCGAT
CGTTTTGGACTCTTTGGTGCACCCCCCTTAGAGGAGGGATATGTGGTTCTGGTAGGAGACGAGAACCTAA
AACAGTTCCCGCCTCCGTCTGAATTTTTGCTTTCGGTTTGGGACCGAAGCCGCGCCGCGCGTCTTGTCTG
CTGCAGCATCGTTCTGTGTTGTCTCTGTCTGACTGTGTTTCTGTATTTGTCTGAAAATATGGGCCCGGGC
CAGACTGTTACCACTCCCTTAAGTTTGACCTTAGGTCACTGGAAAGATGTCGAGCGGATCGCTCACAACC
AGTCGGTAGATGTCAAGAAGAGACGTTGGGTTACCTTCTGCTCTGCAGAATGGCCAACCTTTAACGTCGG
ATGGCCGCGAGACGGCACCTTTAACCGAGACCTCATCACCCAGGTTAAGATCAAGGTCTTTTCACCTGGC
CCGCATGGACACCCAGACCAGGTCCCCTACATCGTGACCTGGGAAGCCTTGGCTTTTGACCCCCCTCCCT
GGGTCAAGCCCTTTGTACACCCTAAGCCTCCGCCTCCTCTTCCTCCATCCGCCCCGTCTCTCCCCCTTGA
ACCTCCTCGTTCGACCCCGCCTCGATCCTCCCTTTATCCAGCCCTCACTCCTTCTCTAGGCGCCCCCATA
TGGCCATATGAGATCTTATATGGGGCACCCCCGCCCCTTGTAAACTTCCCTGACCCTGACATGACAAGAG
TTACTAACAGCCCCTCTCTCCAAGCTCACTTACAGGCTCTCTACTTAGTCCAGCACGAAGTCTGGAGACC
TCTGGCGGCAGCCTACCAAGAACAACTGGACCGACCGGTGGTACCTCACCCTTACCGAGTCGGCGACACA
GTGTGGGTCCGCCGACACCAGACTAAGAACCTAGAACCTCGCTGGAAAGGACCTTACACAGTCCTGCTGA
CCACCCCCACCGCCCTCAAAGTAGACGGCATCGCAGCTTGGATACACGCCGCCCACGTGAAGGCTGCCGA
CCCCGGGGGTGGACCATCCTCTAGACTGCCGGATCTGCCATCGATATAAAGCTTGCCACCATGGAAATCG
GTACTGGCTTTCCATTCGACCCCCATTATGTGGAAGTCCTGGGCGAGCGCATGCACTACGTCGATGTTGG
TCCGCGCGATGGCACCCCTGTGCTGTTCCTGCACGGTAACCCGACCTCCTCCTACGTGTGGCGCAACATC
ATCCCGCATGTTGCACCGACCCATCGCTGCATTGCTCCAGACCTGATCGGTATGGGCAAATCCGACAAAC
CAGACCTGGGTTATTTCTTCGACGACCACGTCCGCTTCATGGATGCCTTCATCGAAGCCCTGGGTCTGGA
AGAGGTCGTCCTGGTCATTCACGACTGGGGCTCCGCTCTGGGTTTCCACTGGGCCAAGCGCAATCCAGAG
CGCGTCAAAGGTATTGCATTTATGGAGTTCATCCGCCCTATCCCGACCTGGGACGAATGGCCAGAATTTG
CCCGCGAGACCTTCCAGGCCTTCCGCACCACCGACGTCGGCCGCAAGCTGATCATCGATCAGAACGTTTT
TATCGAGGGTACGCTGCCGATGGGTGTCGTCCGCCCGCTGACTGAAGTCGAGATGGACCATTACCGCGAG
CCGTTCCTGAATCCTGTTGACCGCGAGCCACTGTGGCGCTTCCCAAACGAGCTGCCAATCGCCGGTGAGC
CAGCGAACATCGTCGCGCTGGTCGAAGAATACATGGACTGGCTGCACCAGTCCCCTGTCCCGAAGCTGCT
GTTCTGGGGCACCCCAGGCGTTCTGATCCCACCGGCCGAAGCCGCTCGCCTGGCCAAAAGCCTGCCTAAC
TGCAAGGCTGTGGACATCGGCCCAGGTCTGAATCTGCTGCAAGAAGACAACCCGGACCTGATCGGCAGCG
AGATCGCGCGCTGGCTGTCTACTCTGGAGATTTCCGGTGGTTCAGGCTCGGGATCCGGGAATTCGGGT
[423 nt withheld, positions 2939-3361]
TGACAGACATACAGCCACTTCCAACTAAAGCAAGCCTCTGCTCCCTGCTACCTGCATGGAGCCCACTGTG
ACACTCAGACCATCCCCGGTCACTCACTCACTCGTGTCTGAGAATCTCAGTGAGAGCTGCCTCTGTCACG
GACGGAAGCCAACACAGCCACCTCTCGACCTGGCTCCCCACAGCACCCACCCTCCCTGCATGCAGCTGTC
CCTGCTAACCCCCAATGTTATGTTACACTGTGTAAGTCCCCACTGCTGCCGTGTGTGGGTTGTGTACGTC
GTCATGTCCCTGGGGTCTCGAGTAAAGCGGCCGCTACGTAAATTCCGCCCCCCCCCCTAACGTTACTGGC
CGAAGCCGCTTGGAATAAGGCCGGTGTGCGTTTGTCTATATGTTATTTTCCACCATATTGCCGTCTTTTG
GCAATGTGAGGGCCCGGAAACCTGGCCCTGTCTTCTTGACGAGCATTCCTAGGGGTCTTTCCCCTCTCGC
CAAAGGAATGCAAGGTCTGTTGAATGTCGTGAAGGAAGCAGTTCCTCTGGAAGTTTCTTGAAGACAAACA
ACGTCTGTAGCGACCCTTTGCAGGCAGCGGAACCCCCCACCTGGCGACAGGTGCCTCTGCGGCCAAAAGC
CACGTGTATAAGATACACCTGCAAAGGCGGCACAACCCCAGTGCCACGTTGTGAGTTGGATAGTTGTGGA
AAGAGTCAAATGGCTCTCCTCAAGCGTATTCAACAAGGGGCTGAAGGATGCCCAGAAGGTACCCCATTGT
ATGGGATCTGATCTGGGGCCTCGGTGCACATGCTTTACATGTGTTTAGTCGAGGTTAAAAAAACGTCTAG
GCCCCCCGAACCACGGGGACGTGGTTTTCCTTTGAAAAACACGATGATAATATGGCCACAACCGTCGACA
TGACCGAGTACAAGCCCACGGTGCGCCTCGCCACCCGCGACGACGTCCCCCGGGCCGTACGCACCCTCGC
CGCCGCGTTCGCCGACTACCCCGCCACGCGCCACACCGTCGACCCGGACCGCCACATCGAGCGGGTCACC
GAGCTGCAAGAACTCTTCCTCACGCGCGTCGGGCTCGACATCGGCAAGGTGTGGGTCGCGGACGACGGCG
CCGCGGTGGCGGTCTGGACCACGCCGGAGAGCGTCGAAGCGGGGGCGGTGTTCGCCGAGATCGGCCCGCG
CATGGCCGAGTTGAGCGGTTCCCGGCTGGCCGCGCAGCAACAGATGGAAGGCCTCCTGGCGCCGCACCGG
CCCAAGGAGCCCGCGTGGTTCCTGGCCACCGTCGGCGTCTCGCCCGACCACCAGGGCAAGGGTCTGGGCA
GCGCCGTCGTGCTCCCCGGAGTGGAGGCGGCCGAGCGCGCCGGGGTGCCCGCCTTCCTGGAGACCTCCGC
GCCCCGCAACCTCCCCTTCTACGAGCGGCTCGGCTTCACCGTCACCGCCGACGTCGAGGTGCCCGAAGGA
CCGCGCACCTGGTGCATGACCCGCAAGCCCGGTGCCTGAGTCGACCGCCCGCCCCACGACCCGCAGCGCC
CGACCGAAAGGAGCGCACGACCCCATGGCTCGACGATAAAATAAAAGATTTTATTTAGTCTCCAGAAAAA
GGGGGGAATGAAAGACCCCACCTGTAGGTTTGGCAAGCTAGCTTAAGTAACGCCATTTTGCAAGGCATGG
AAAAATACATAACTGAGAATAGAGAAGTTCAGATCAAGGTCAGGAACAGATGGAACAGCTGAATATGGGC
CAAACAGGATATCTGTGGTAAGCAGTTCCTGCCCCGGCTCAGGGCCAAGAACAGATGGAACAGCTGAATA
TGGGCCAAACAGGATATCTGTGGTAAGCAGTTCCTGCCCCGGCTCAGGGCCAAGAACAGATGGTCCCCAG
ATGCGGTCCAGCCCTCAGCAGTTTCTAGAGAACCATCAGATGTTTCCAGGGTGCCCCAAGGACCTGAAAT
GACCCTGTGCCTTATTTGAACTAACCAATCAGTTCGCTTCTCGCTTCTGTTCGCGCGCTTCTGCTCCCCG
AGCTCAATAAAAGAGCCCACAACCCCTCACTCGGGGCGCCAGTCCTCCGATTGACTGAGTCGCCCGGGTA
CCCGTGTATCCAATAAACCCTCTTGCAGTTGCATCCGACTTGTGGTCTCGCTGTTCCTTGGGAGGGTCTC
CTCTGAGTGATTGACTACCCGTCAGCGGGGGTCTTTCACATGCAGCATGTATCAAAATTAATTTGGTTTT
TTTTCTTAAGTATTTACATTAAATGGCCATAGTTGCATTAATGAATCGGCCAACGCGCGGGGAGAGGCGG
TTTGCGTATTGGGCGCTCTTCCGCTTCCTCGCTCACTGACTCGCTGCGCTCGGTCGTTCGGCTGCGGCGA
GCGGTATCAGCTCACTCAAAGGCGGTAATACGGTTATCCACAGAATCAGGGGATAACGCAGGAAAGAACA
TGTGAGCAAAAGGCCAGCAAAAGGCCAGGAACCGTAAAAAGGCCGCGTTGCTGGCGTTTTTCCATAGGCT
CCGCCCCCCTGACGAGCATCACAAAAATCGACGCTCAAGTCAGAGGTGGCGAAACCCGACAGGACTATAA
AGATACCAGGCGTTTCCCCCTGGAAGCTCCCTCGTGCGCTCTCCTGTTCCGACCCTGCCGCTTACCGGAT
ACCTGTCCGCCTTTCTCCCTTCGGGAAGCGTGGCGCTTTCTCATAGCTCACGCTGTAGGTATCTCAGTTC
GGTGTAGGTCGTTCGCTCCAAGCTGGGCTGTGTGCACGAACCCCCCGTTCAGCCCGACCGCTGCGCCTTA
TCCGGTAACTATCGTCTTGAGTCCAACCCGGTAAGACACGACTTATCGCCACTGGCAGCAGCCACTGGTA
ACAGGATTAGCAGAGCGAGGTATGTAGGCGGTGCTACAGAGTTCTTGAAGTGGTGGCCTAACTACGGCTA
CACTAGAAGAACAGTATTTGGTATCTGCGCTCTGCTGAAGCCAGTTACCTTCGGAAAAAGAGTTGGTAGC
TCTTGATCCGGCAAACAAACCACCGCTGGTAGCGGTGGTTTTTTTGTTTGCAAGCAGCAGATTACGCGCA
GAAAAAAAGGATCTCAAGAAGATCCTTTGATCTTTTCTACGGGGTCTGACGCTCAGTGGAACGAAAACTC
ACGTTAAGGGATTTTGGTCATGAGATTATCAAAAAGGATCTTCACCTAGATCCTTTTGCGGCCGGCCGCA
AATCAATCTAAAGTATATATGAGTAAACTTGGTCTGACAGTTACCAATGCTTAATCAGTGAGGCACCTAT
CTCAGCGATCTGTCTATTTCGTTCATCCATAGTTGCCTGACTCCCCGTCGTGTAGATAACTACGATACGG
GAGGGCTTACCATCTGGCCCCAGTGCTGCAATGATACCGCGAGACCCACGCTCACCGGCTCCAGATTTAT
CAGCAATAAACCAGCCAGCCGGAAGGGCCGAGCGCAGAAGTGGTCCTGCAACTTTATCCGCCTCCATCCA
GTCTATTAATTGTTGCCGGGAAGCTAGAGTAAGTAGTTCGCCAGTTAATAGTTTGCGCAACGTTGTTGCC
ATTGCTACAGGCATCGTGGTGTCACGCTCGTCGTTTGGTATGGCTTCATTCAGCTCCGGTTCCCAACGAT
CAAGGCGAGTTACATGATCCCCCATGTTGTGCAAAAAAGCGGTTAGCTCCTTCGGTCCTCCGATCGTTGT
CAGAAGTAAGTTGGCCGCAGTGTTATCACTCATGGTTATGGCAGCACTGCATAATTCTCTTACTGTCATG
CCATCCGTAAGATGCTTTTCTGTGACTGGTGAGTACTCAACCAAGTCATTCTGAGAATAGTGTATGCGGC
GACCGAGTTGCTCTTGCCCGGCGTCAACACGGGATAATACCGCGCCACATAGCAGAACTTTAAAAGTGCT
CATCATTGGAAAACGTTCTTCGGGGCGAAAACTCTCAAGGATCTTACCGCTGTTGAGATCCAGTTCGATG
TAACCCACTCGTGCACCCAACTGATCTTCAGCATCTTTTACTTTCACCAGCGTTTCTGGGTGAGCAAAAA
CAGGAAGGCAAAATGCCGCAAAAAAGGGAATAAGGGCGACACGGAAATGTTGAATACTCATACTCTTCCT
TTTTCAATATTATTGAAGCATTTATCAGGGTTATTGTCTCATGAGCGGATACATATTTGAATGTATTTAG
AAAAATAAACAAATAGGGGTTCCGCGCACATTTCCCCGAAAAGTGCCACCTGACGTCTAAGAAACCATTA
TTATCATGACATTAACCTATAAAAATAGGCGTATCACGAGGCCCTTTCGTCTTCACTATAGGAGCTTGGC
CCATTGCATACGTTGTATCCATATCATAATATGTACATTTATATTG
